>Addgene plasmid #128450 | pSMPUW_6.14_M4_Ef1a-HA-gateway-SV40-Zeo | addgene full sequence | sequence record 256464 | Addgene NGS Result
CGTTACATAACTTACGGTAAATGGCCCGCCTGGCTGACCGCCCAACGACCCCCGCCCATTGACGTCAATA
ATGACGTATGTTCCCATAGTAACGCCAATAGGGACTTTCCATTGACGTCAATGGGTGGAGTATTTACGGT
AAACTGCCCACTTGGCAGTACATCAAGTGTATCATATGCCAAGTACGCCCCCTATTGACGTCAATGACGG
TAAATGGCCCGCCTGGCATTATGCCCAGTACATGACCTTATGGGACTTTCCTACTTGGCAGTACATCTAC
GTATTAGTCATCGCTATTACCATGGTGATGCGGTTTTGGCAGTACATCAATGGGCGTGGATAGCGGTTTG
ACTCACGGGGATTTCCAAGTCTCCACCCCATTGACGTCAATGGGAGTTTGTTTTGGCACCAAAATCAACG
GGACTTTCCAAAATGTCGTAACAACTCCGCCCCATTGACGCAAATGGGCGGTAGGCGTGTACGGTGGGAG
GTCTATATAAGCAGAGCTGGTTTAGTGAACCGGGTCTCTCTGGTTAGACCAGATTTGAGCCTGGGAGCTC
TCTGGCTAACTAGGGAACCCACTGCTTAAGCCTCAATAAAGCTTGCCTTGAGTGCTTCAAGTAGTGTGTG
CCCGTCTGTTGTGTGACTCTGGTAACTAGAGATCCCTCAGACCCTTTTAGTCAGTGTGGAAAATCTCTAG
CAGTGGCGCCCGAACAGGGACCTGAAAGCGAAAGGGAAACCAGAGGAGCTCTCTCGACGCAGGACTCGGC
TTGCTGAAGCGCGCACGGCAAGAGGCGAGGGGCGGCGACTGCAGAGTACGCCAAAATTTTGACTAGCGGA
GGCTAGAAGGAGAGAGATGGGTGCGAGAGCGTCAGTATTAAGCGGGGGAAAATAGCGGCCGCCACAATTT
TAAAAGAAAAGGGGGGATTGGGGGGTACAGTGCAGGGGAAAGAATAGTAGACATAATAGCAACAGACATA
CAAACTAAAGAATTACAAAAACAAATTACAAAAATTCAAATTTTCGGGGGATCCGCGGAATTCGTCCACG
GTCCAATCTCGGTCCGAACGAGATATCTGCAAAGATGGATAAAGTTTTAAACAGAGAGGAATCTTTGCAG
CTAATGGACCTTCTAGGTCTTGAAAGGAGTGGGAATTGGCTCCGGTGCCCGTCAGTGGGCAGAGCGCACA
TCGCCCACAGTCCCCGAGAAGTTGGGGGGAGGGGTCGGCAATTGAACCGGTGCCTAGAGAAGGTGGCGCG
GGGTAAACTGGGAAAGTGATGTCGTGTACTGGCTCCGCCTTTTTCCCGAGGGTGGGGGAGAACCGTATAT
AAGTGCAGTAGTCGCCGTGAACGTTCTTTTTCGCAACGGGTTTGCCGCCAGAACACAGGTAAGTGCCGTG
TGTGGTTCCCGCGGGCCTGGCCTCTTTACGGGTTATGGCCCTTGCGTGCCTTGAATTACTTCCACCTGGC
TGCAGTACGTGATTCTTGATCCCGAGCTTCGGGTTGGAAGTGGGTGGGAGAGTTCGAGGCCTTGCGCTTA
AGGAGCCCCTTCGCCTCGTGCTTGAGTTGAGGCCTGGCCTGGGCGCTGGGGCCGCCGCGTGCGAATCTGG
TGGCACCTTCGCGCCTGTCTCGCTGCTTTCGATAAGTCTCTAGCCATTTAAAATTTTTGATGACCTGCTG
CGACGCTTTTTTTCTGGCAAGATAGTCTTGTAAATGCGGGCCAAGATCTGCACACTGGTATTTCGGTTTT
TGGGGCCGCGGGCGGCGACGGGGCCCGTGCGTCCCAGCGCACATGTTCGGCGAGGCGGGGCCTGCGAGCG
CGGCCACCGAGAATCGGACGGGGGTAGTCTCAAGCTGGCCGGCCTGCTCTGGTGCCTGGCCTCGCGCCGC
CGTGTATCGCCCCGCCCTGGGCGGCAAGGCTGGCCCGGTCGGCACCAGTTGCGTGAGCGGAAAGATGGCC
GCTTCCCGGCCCTGCTGCAGGGAGCTCAAAATGGAGGACGCGGCGCTCGGGAGAGCGGGCGGGTGAGTCA
CCCACACAAAGGAAAAGGGCCTTTCCGTCCTCAGCCGTCGCTTCATGTGACTCCACGGAGTACCGGGCGC
CGTCCAGGCACCTCGATTAGTTCTCGAGCTTTTGGAGTACGTCGTCTTTAGGTTGGGGGGAGGGGTTTTA
TGCGATGGAGTTTCCCCACACTGAGTGGGTGGAGACTGAAGTTAGGCCAGCTTGGCACTTGATGTAATTC
TCCTTGGAATTTGCCCTTTTTGAGTTTGGATCTTGGTTCATTCTCAAGCCTCAGACAGTGGTTCAAAGTT
TTTTTCTTCCATTTCAGGTGTCGTGAGGCGCGCCTATCGAAATTCACTATAGGGAGACCCAAGCTGGCTA
GTTAAGCTTCGCCACCATGTACCCATACGATGTTCCAGATTACGCTACAAGTTTGTACAAAAAAGCTGAA
CGAGAAACGTAAAATGATATAAATATCAATATATTAAATTAGATTTTGCATAAAAAACAGACTACATAAT
ACTGTAAAACACAACATATCCAGTCACTATGGCGGCCGCATTAGGCACCCCAGGCTTTACACTTTATGCT
TCCGGCTCGTATAATGTGTGGATTTTGAGTTAGGATCCGGCGAGATTTTCAGGAGCTAAGGAAGCTAAAA
TGGAGAAAAAAATCACTGGATATACCACCGTTGATATATCCCAATGGCATCGTAAAGAACATTTTGAGGC
ATTTCAGTCAGTTGCTCAATGTACCTATAACCAGACCGTTCAGCTGGATATTACGGCCTTTTTAAAGACC
GTAAAGAAAAATAAGCACAAGTTTTATCCGGCCTTTATTCACATTCTTGCCCGCCTGATGAATGCTCATC
CGGAATTCCGTATGGCAATGAAAGACGGTGAGCTGGTGATATGGGATAGTGTTCACCCTTGTTACACCGT
TTTCCATGAGCAAACTGAAACGTTTTCATCGCTCTGGAGTGAATACCACGACGATTTCCGGCAGTTTCTA
CACATATATTCGCAAGATGTGGCGTGTTACGGTGAAAACCTGGCCTATTTCCCTAAAGGGTTTATTGAGA
ATATGTTTTTCGTCTCAGCCAATCCCTGGGTGAGTTTCACCAGTTTTGATTTAAACGTGGCCAATATGGA
CAACTTCTTCGCCCCCGTTTTCACCATGGGCAAATATTATACGCAAGGCGACAAGGTGCTGATGCCGCTG
GCGATTCAGGTTCATCATGCCGTCTGTGATGGCTTCCATGTCGGCAGAATGCTTAATGAATTACAACAGT
ACTGCGATGAGTGGCAGGGCGGGGCGTAAACGCGTGGATCCGGCTTACTAAAAGCCAGATAACAGTATGC
GTATTTGCGCGCTGATTTTTGCGGTATAAGAATATATACTGATATGTATACCCGAAGTATGTCAAAAAGA
GGTGTGCTATGAAGCAGCGTATTACAGTGACAGTTGACAGCGACAGCTATCAGTTGCTCAAGGCATATAT
GATGTCAATATCTCCGGTCTGGTAAGCACAACCATGCAGAATGAAGCCCGTCGTCTGCGTGCCGAACGCT
GGAAAGCGGAAAATCAGGAAGGGATGGCTGAGGTCGCCCGGTTTATTGAAATGAACGGCTCTTTTGCTGA
CGAGAACAGGGACTGGTGAAATGCAGTTTAAGGTTTACACCTATAAAAGAGAGAGCCGTTATCGTCTGTT
TGTGGATGTACAGAGTGATATTATTGACACGCCCGGGCGACGGATGGTGATCCCCCTGGCCAGTGCACGT
CTGCTGTCAGATAAAGTCTCCCGTGAACTTTACCCGGTGGTGCATATCGGGGATGAAAGCTGGCGCATGA
TGACCACCGATATGGCCAGTGTGCCGGTCTCCGTTATCGGGGAAGAAGTGGCTGATCTCAGCCACCGCGA
AAATGACATCAAAAACGCCATTAACCTGATGTTCTGGGGAATATAAATGTCAGGCTCCGTTATACACAGC
CAGTCTGCAGGTCGACCATAGTGACTGGATATGTTGTGTTTTACAGTATTATGTAGTCTGTTTTTTATGC
AAAATCTAATTTAATATATTGATATTTATATCATTTTACGTTTCTCGTTCAGCTTTCTTGTACAAAGTGG
TAGTAATGACCTTAGGAGCCAACAGCTAAGCACACACTTCGAATGCATCTCAATTAGTCAGCAACCAGGT
GTGGAAAGTCCCCAGGCTCCCCAGCAGGCAGAAGTATGCAAAGCATGCGTCTCAATTAGTCAGCAACCAT
AGTCCCGCCCCTAACTCCGCCCATCCCGCCCCTAACTCCGCCCAGTTCCGCCCATTCTCCGCCCCATGGC
TGACTAATTTTTTTTATTTATGCAGAGGCCGAGGCCGCCTCGGCCTCTGAGCTATTCCAGAAGTAGTGAG
GAGGCTTTTTTGGAGGCCTAGGCTTTTGCAAAAAGCTTTCTAGAGGTACCACCGGAGCTTATTTAAATGC
CACCATGGCCAAGTTGACCAGTGCCGTTCCGGTGCTCACCGCGCGCGACGTCGCCGGAGCGGTCGAGTTC
TGGACCGACCGGCTCGGGTTCTCCCGGGACTTCGTGGAGGACGACTTCGCCGGTGTGGTCCGGGACGACG
TGACCCTGTTCATCAGCGCGGTCCAGGACCAGGTGGTGCCGGACAACACCCTGGCCTGGGTGTGGGTGCG
CGGCCTGGACGAGCTGTACGCCGAGTGGTCGGAGGTCGTGTCCACGAACTTCCGGGACGCCTCCGGGCCG
GCCATGACCGAGATCGGCGAGCAGCCGTGGGGGCGGGAGTTCGCCCTGCGCGACCCGGCCGGCAACTGCG
TGCACTTCGTGGCCGAGGAGCAGGACTAATTAATTAACACAAATACGCGTATCTGCAGTCGACTTTGCCA
GACCGGAGTCCGAACACAGCTCTTCCAGCATAATCAACCTCTGGATTACAAAATTTGTGAAAGATTGACT
GGTATTCTTAACTATGTTGCTCCTTTTACGCTATGTGGATACGCTGCTTTAATGCCTTTGTATCATGCTA
TTGCTTCCCGTATGGCTTTCATTTTCTCCTCCTTGTATAAATCCTGGTTGCTGTCTCTTTATGAGGAGTT
GTGGCCCGTTGTCAGGCAACGTGGCGTGGTGTGCACTGTGTTTGCTGACGCAACCCCCACTGGTTGGGGC
ATTGCCACCACCTGTCAGCTCCTTTCCGGGACTTTCGCTTTCCCCCTCCCTATTGCCACGGCGGAACTCA
TCGCCGCCTGCCTTGCCCGCTGCTGGACAGGGGCTCGGCTGTTGGGCACTGACAATTCCGTGGTGTTGTC
GGGGAAATCATCGTCCTTTCCTTGGCTGCTCGCCTGTGTTGCCACCTGGATTCTGCGCGGGACGTCCTTC
TGCTACGTCCCTTCGGCCCTCAATCCAGCGGACCTTCCTTCCCGCGGCCTGCTGCCGGCTCTGCGGCCTC
TTCCGCGTCTTCGCCTTCGCCCTCAGACGAGTCGGATCTCCCTTTGGGCCGCCTCCCCGCTTAGTACTGG
TACCTTTAAGACCAATGACTTACAAGGCAGCTGTAGATCTTAGCCACTTTTTAAAAGAAAAGGGGGGACT
GGAAGGGCTAATTCACTCCCAACGAAGACAAGATTCCGGAATTTATTTGTGAAATTTGTGATGCTATTGC
TTTATTTGTAAACCGGTGCAGCTGCTTTTTGCCTGTACTGGGTCTCTCTGGTTAGACCAGATCTGAGCCT
GGGAGCTCTCTGGCTAACTAGGGAACCCACTGCTTAAGCCTCAATAAAGCTTGCCTTGAGTGCTTCAAGT
AGTGTGTGCCCGTCTGTTGTGTGACTCTGGTAACTAGAGATCCCTCAGACCCTTTTAGTCAGTGTGGAAA
ATCTCTAGCATCTAGAGTATGCAAAGCATGCATCTCAATTAGTCAGCAACCAGGTGTGGAAAGTCCCCAG
GCTCCCCAGCAGGCAGAAGTATGCAAAGCATGCATCTCAATTAGTCAGCAACCATAGTCCCGCCCCTAAC
TCCGCCCATCCCGCCCCTAACTCCGCCCAGTTCCGCCCATTCTCCGCCCCATGGCTGACTAATTTTTTTT
ATTTATGCAGAGGCCGAGGCCGCCTCGGCCTCTGAGCTATTCCAGAAGTAGTGAGGAGGCTTTTTTGGAG
GCCTAGGCTAGAGATCATAATCAGCCATACCACATTTGTAGAGGTTTTACTTGCTTTAAAAAACCTCCCA
CACCTCCCCCTGAACCTGAAACATAAAATGAATGCAATTGTTGTTGTTAACTTGTTTATTGCAGCTTATA
ATGGTTACAAATAAAGCAATAGCATCACAAATTTCACAAATAAAGCATTTTTTTCACTGCATTCTAGTTG
TGGTTTGTCCAAACTCATCAATGTATCTTATCATGTCTGCTAGCTGAGCGGGCTTTTTTTTCTTAGGCCT
TCTTCCGCTTCCTCGCTCACTGACTCGCTGCGCTCGGTCGTTCGGCTGCGGCGAGCGGTATCAGCTCACT
CAAAGGCGGTAATACGGTTATCCACAGAATCAGGGGATAACGCAGGAAAGAACATGTGAGCAAAAGGCCA
GCAAAAGGCCAGGAACCGTAAAAAGGCCGCGTTGCTGGCGTTTTTCCATAGGCTCCGCCCCCCTGACGAG
CATCACAAAAATCGACGCTCAAGTCAGAGGTGGCGAAACCCGACAGGACTATAAAGATACCAGGCGTTTC
CCCCTGGAAGCTCCCTCGTGCGCTCTCCTGTTCCGACCCTGCCGCTTACCGGATACCTGTCCGCCTTTCT
CCCTTCGGGAAGCGTGGCGCTTTCTCATAGCTCACGCTGTAGGTATCTCAGTTCGGTGTAGGTCGTTCGC
TCCAAGCTGGGCTGTGTGCACGAACCCCCCGTTCAGCCCGACCGCTGCGCCTTATCCGGTAACTATCGTC
TTGAGTCCAACCCGGTAAGACACGACTTATCGCCACTGGCAGCAGCCACTGGTAACAGGATTAGCAGAGC
GAGGTATGTAGGCGGTGCTACAGAGTTCTTGAAGTGGTGGCCTAACTACGGCTACACTAGAAGAACAGTA
TTTGGTATCTGCGCTCTGCTGAAGCCAGTTACCTTCGGAAAAAGAGTTGGTAGCTCTTGATCCGGCAAAC
AAACCACCGCTGGTAGCGGTGGTTTTTTTGTTTGCAAGCAGCAGATTACGCGCAGAAAAAAAGGATCTCA
AGAAGATCCTTTGATCTTTTCTACGGGGTCTGACGCTCAGTGGAACGAAAACTCACGTTAAGGGATTTTG
GTCATGAGATTATCAAAAAGGATCTTCACCTAGATCCTTTTAAATTAAAAATGAAGTTTTAAATCAATCT
AAAGTATATATGAGTAAACTTGGTCTGACAGTTACCAATGCTTAATCAGTGAGGCACCTATCTCAGCGAT
CTGTCTATTTCGTTCATCCATAGTTGCCTGACTCCTGCGCAGTCCAAAAAAAAAGGCTCCAAAAGGAGCC
TTTAATTGTATCGGTGGGCCCTTAGAAAAACTCATCGAGCATCAAATGAAACTGCAATTTATTCATATCA
GGATTATCAATACCATATTTTTGAAAAAGCCGTTTCTGTAATGAAGGAGAAAACTCACCGAGGCAGTTCC
ATAGGATGGCAAGATCCTGGTATCGGTCTGCGATTCCGACTCGTCCAACATCAATACAACCTATTAATTT
CCCCTCGTCAAAAATAAGGTTATCAAGTGAGAAATCACCATGAGTGACGACTGAATCCGGTGAGAATGGC
AAAAGCTTATGCATTTCTTTCCAGACTTGTTCAACAGGCCAGCCATTACGCTCGTCATCAAAATCACTCG
CATCAACCAAACCGTTATTCATTCGTGATTGCGCCTGAGCGAGACGAAATACGCGATCGCTGTTAAAAGG
ACAATTACAAACAGGAATCGAATGCAACCGGCGCAGGAACACTGCCAGCGCATCAACAATATTTTCACCT
GAATCAGGATATTCTTCTAATACCTGGAATGCTGTTTTCCCGGGGATCGCAGTGGTGAGTAACCATGCAT
CATCAGGAGTACGGATAAAATGCTTGATGGTCGGAAGAGGCATAAATTCCGTCAGCCAGTTTAGTCTGAC
CATCTCATCTGTAACATCATTGGCAACGCTACCTTTGCCATGTTTCAGAAACAACTCTGGCGCATCGGGC
TTCCCATACAATCGATAGATTGTCGCACCTGATTGCCCGACATTATCGCGAGCCCATTTATACCCATATA
AATCAGCATCCATGTTGGAATTTAATCGCGGCCTCGAGCAAGACGTTTCCCGTTGAATATGGCTCATAAC
ACCCCTTGTATTACTGTTTATGTAAGCAGACAGTTTTATTGTTCATGATGATATATTTTTATCTTGTGCA
ATGTAACATCAGAGATTTTGAGACACAACGTGGTTTAAACAAATAGTCAAAAGCCTCCGGGCGACTAGTC
GGGGTCATTAGTTCATAGCCCATATATGGAGTTCCG
Features (pLannotate 1.2.2; 32 found; start..end, strand, type, name):
      1..304     +  enhancer       CMV enhancer: human cytomegalovirus immediate early enhancer
    305..508     +  promoter       CMV promoter: human cytomegalovirus (CMV) immediate early promoter
    522..702     +  LTR            5' LTR (truncated): truncated 5' long terminal repeat (LTR) from HIV-1
    749..873     +  misc_feature   HIV-1 Ψ: packaging signal of human immunodeficiency virus type 1
    908..1020    +  misc_feature   cPPT/CTS: central polypurine tract and central termination sequence of HIV-1
   1085..1151    +  CDS            small t antigen (fragment): SV40 (simian virus 40) small t antigen
   1158..2336    +  promoter       EF-1α promoter: strong constitutive promoter for human elongation factor EF-1α
   2400..2426    +  CDS            3xHA (fragment): three tandem HA epitope tags
   2427..2551    +  protein_bind   attR1: mutant version of attR; recombination site for the Gateway® LR reaction LR Clonase™
   2576..2606    +  promoter       lac UV5 promoter: E. coli lac promoter with an "up" mutation
   2631..2659    +  promoter       cat promoter (fragment): promoter of the E. coli cat gene encoding chloramphenicol acetyltransferase
   2660..3319    +  CDS            CmR: chloramphenicol acetyltransferase; cat; confers resistance to chloramphenicol
   3498..3656    +  CDS            ccdA (fragment): CCDA_ECO57 - Also known as H, letA. Experimental evidence at protein level: Swiss-Prot protein existence level 1. Antitoxin component of a type II toxin-antitoxin (TA) system which inhibits the post-segregational killing (PSK) of plasmid-free cells, also referred to as a plasmid addiction system. Binds to and blocks the activity of CcdB; will also remove bound CcdB protein from the CcdB-GyrA complex by forming a CcdA-CcdB complex, a process termed rejuvenation. Functions as a transcriptional corepressor for the ccdAB operon, repression also requires CcdB (By similarity). From Escherichia coli
   3661..3963    +  CDS            ccdB: CCDB_ECOLI - Also known as G, letB, letD. Experimental evidence at protein level: Swiss-Prot protein existence level 1. Toxic component of a type II toxin-antitoxin (TA) system, functioning in plasmid maintainence. Responsible for the post- segregational killing (PSK) of plasmid-free cells, also referred to as a plasmid addiction system. Half-life of over 2 hours. Cell killing by CcdB is accompanied by filamentation, defects in chromosome and plasmid segregation, defects in cell division, formation of anucleate cells, decreased DNA synthesis and plasmid loss. Interferes with the activity of DN
   4007..4131    -  protein_bind   attR2: mutant version of attR; recombination site for the Gateway® LR reaction LR Clonase™
   4173..4197    +  promoter       SV40 promoter (fragment): SV40 early promoter
   4198..4269    +  promoter       SV40 promoter (fragment): SV40 enhancer and early promoter
   4293..4428    +  rep_origin     SV40 ori: SV40 origin of replication
   4485..4856    +  CDS            ble: BLE_STRHI - Experimental evidence at protein level: Swiss-Prot protein existence level 1. Binding protein with a strong affinity to the bleomycin family of antibiotics. From Streptoalloteichus hindustanus.
   4932..5520    +  misc_feature   WPRE: woodchuck hepatitis virus posttranscriptional regulatory element
   5515..5631    +  CDS            nef (fragment): NEF_SIVS4 - Experimental evidence at protein level: Swiss-Prot protein existence level 1. Interferes with TCR signaling from the cell membrane. Interacts with CD247/TCRZ (TCR zeta chain) and exert potent down- regulation of cell surface TCR/CD3 complexes. From Simian immunodeficiency virus (isolate F236/smH4) (SIV-sm) (Simian immunodeficiency virus sooty mangabey monkey).
   5642..5681    -  polyA_signal   SV40 poly(A) signal (fragment): SV40 polyadenylation signal
   5710..5890    +  LTR            5' LTR (truncated): truncated 5' long terminal repeat (LTR) from HIV-1
   5896..5932    +  promoter       SV40 promoter (fragment): SV40 early promoter
   5959..6169    +  promoter       SV40 promoter: SV40 early promoter
   6173..6256    +  CDS            large T antigen (fragment): large T antigen from SV40 (simian virus 40)
   6279..6400    +  polyA_signal   SV40 poly(A) signal: SV40 polyadenylation signal
   6623..7211    -  rep_origin     ori: high-copy-number ColE1/pMB1/pBR322/pUC origin of replication
   7383..7455    -  CDS            bla(M) (fragment): β-lactamase lacking the signal sequence; bla(M); allows cytosolic expression of β-lactamase
   7463..7502    -  terminator     fd terminator: central terminator from bacteriophage fd (Otsuka and Kunisawa, 1982)
   7512..8327    -  CDS            KanR: aminoglycoside phosphotransferase; aph(3')-Ia; confers resistance to kanamycin in bacteria or G418 (Geneticin®) in eukaryotes
   8470..8506    +  enhancer       CMV enhancer (fragment): human cytomegalovirus immediate early enhancer
