[The description below was written by a language model from this plasmid's Addgene catalogue record and pLannotate feature annotations shown in this document.]
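Description:
pSMPUW_6.14_M4_Ef1a-HA-gateway-SV40-Zeo is a lentiviral Gateway destination vector built on the pSMPUW-eMCS backbone, with a sequenced length of about 8.5 kb. In bacteria it replicates from a ColE1/pUC-type origin (the catalogue nonetheless lists it as low copy) and is selected with kanamycin through a backbone KanR gene. Chloramphenicol is the second listed selection, conferred by the CmR gene inside the Gateway cassette. Because that cassette also carries the ccdB toxin gene, the empty vector must be maintained in a ccdB-tolerant strain.

The viral genome is transcribed from a CMV enhancer/promoter fused to a truncated HIV-1 5' LTR, an arrangement typical of Tat-independent lentiviral vectors. This is followed by the Ψ packaging signal and the cPPT/CTS element. No Rev response element is annotated in the feature table. The payload begins with the human EF-1α promoter driving a short HA epitope sequence placed directly upstream of attR1. The attR1–CmR–ccdB–attR2 cassette is replaced by a gene of interest from an entry clone in an LR recombination reaction, and loss of ccdB provides counter-selection for recombinants. An in-frame open reading frame would therefore be expressed with an N-terminal HA tag.

Downstream, an SV40 early promoter drives the ble gene, which confers Zeocin resistance for selecting transduced mammalian cells. A WPRE enhances transcript expression, and a second truncated LTR closes the viral genome, followed by an SV40 polyadenylation signal. The vector is intended for generating lentivirus that gives constitutive, selectable expression of HA-tagged proteins.
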