Addgene plasmid #128450: pSMPUW_6.14_M4_Ef1a-HA-gateway-SV40-Zeo
Purpose: lentiviral destination vector with Ef1a promoter, N-terminal HA tag, SV40 promoter, and Zeo Resistance gene
Depositing lab: Lindy Barrett. Depositing organization: Broad Institute.
Backbone
  Vector backbone: pSMPUW-eMCS
  Backbone manufacturer: Cell Biolabs, Inc
  Backbone size w/o insert (bp): 4796
  Vector type: Lentiviral
Growth in bacteria
  Bacterial resistance: Chloramphenicol and Kanamycin, 25 & 50 μg/mL
  Growth temperature: 30°C
  Growth strain: ccdB Survival
  Copy number: Low Copy
Gene/Insert
  Gene/Insert name: Ef1a promoter, N-terminal HA tag, SV40 promoter, and Zeocin Resistance gene
  Species: Synthetic
  Cloning method: Restriction Enzyme; 5′ cloning site Unknown (unknown if destroyed)
Terms and licenses: Academic/Nonprofit Terms; Industry Terms: Not Available to Industry
How to cite: pSMPUW_6.14_M4_Ef1a-HA-gateway-SV40-Zeo was a gift from Lindy Barrett (Addgene plasmid # 128450 ; http://n2t.net/addgene:128450 ; RRID:Addgene_128450)
